>Addgene plasmid #238318 | pBB3-ScVip1-536-1107-R547A | addgene full sequence | sequence record 475915 | Addgene NGS Result
TTGAGATCCTTTTTTTCTGCGCGTAATCTGCTGCTTGCAAACAAAAAAACCACCGCTACCAGCGGTGGTT
TGTTTGCCGGATCAAGAGCTACCAACTCTTTTTCCGAAGGTAACTGGCTTCAGCAGAGCGCAGATACCAA
ATACTGTTCTTCTAGTGTAGCCGTAGTTAGGCCACCACTTCAAGAACTCTGTAGCACCGCCTACATACCT
CGCTCTGCTAATCCTGTTACCAGTGGCTGCTGCCAGTGGCGATAAGTCGTGTCTTACCGGGTTGGACTCA
AGACGATAGTTACCGGATAAGGCGCAGCGGTCGGGCTGAACGGGGGGTTCGTGCACACAGCCCAGCTTGG
AGCGAACGACCTACACCGAACTGAGATACCTACAGCGTGAGCTATGAGAAAGCGCCACGCTTCCCGAAGG
GAGAAAGGCGGACAGGTATCCGGTAAGCGGCAGGGTCGGAACAGGAGAGCGCACGAGGGAGCTTCCAGGG
GGAAACGCCTGGTATCTTTATAGTCCTGTCGGGTTTCGCCACCTCTGACTTGAGCGTCGATTTTTGTGAT
GCTCGTCAGGGGGGCGGAGCCTATGGAAAAACGCCAGCAACGCGGCCTTTTTACGGTTCCTGGCCTTTTG
CTGGCCTTTTGCTCACATGTTCTTTCCTGCGTTATCCCCTGATTGACTTGGGTCGCTCTTCCTGTGGATG
CGCAGATGCCCTGCGTAAGCGGGTGTGGGCGGACAATAAAGTCTTAAACTGAACAAAATAGATCTAAACT
ATGACAATAAAGTCTTAAACTAGACAGAATAGTTGTAAACTGAAATCAGTCCAGTTATGCTGTGAAAAAG
CATACTGGACTTTTGTTATGGCTAAAGCAAACTCTTCATTTTCTGAAGTGCAAATTGCCCGTCGTATTAA
AGAGGGGCGTGGCCAAGGGCATGTAAAGACTATATTCGCGGCGTTGTGACAATTTACCGAACAACTCCGC
GGCCGGGAAGCCGATCTCGGCTTGAACGAATTGTTAGGTGGCGGTACTTGGGTCGATATCAAAGTGCATC
ACTTCTTCCCGTATGCCCAACTTTGTATAGAGAGCCACTGCGGGATCGTCACCGTAATCTGCTTGCACGT
AGATCACATAAGCACCAAGCGCGTTGGCCTCATGCTTGAGGAGATTGATGAGCGCGGTGGCAATGCCCTG
CCTCCGGTGCTCGCCGGAGACTGCGAGATCATAGATATAGATCTCACTACGCGGCTGCTCAAACTTGGGC
AGAACGTAAGCCGCGAGAGCGCCAACAACCGCTTCTTGGTCGAAGGCAGCAAGCGCGATGAATGTCTTAC
TACGGAGCAAGTTCCCGAGGTAATCGGAGTCCGGCTGATGTTGGGAGTAGGTGGCTACGTCTCCGAACTC
ACGACCGAAAAGATCAAGAGCAGCCCGCATGGATTTGACTTGGTCAGGGCCGAGCCTACATGTGCGAATG
ATGCCCATACTTGAGCCACCTAACTTTGTTTTAGGGCGACTGCCCTGCTGCGTAACATCGTTGCTGCTGC
GTAACATCGTTGCTGCTCCATAACATCAAACATCGACCCACGGCGTAACGCGCTTGCTGCTTGGATGCCC
GAGGCATAGACTGTACAAAAAAACAGTCATAACAAGCCATGAAAACCGCCACTGCGCCGTTACCACCGCT
GCGTTCGGTCAAGGTTCTGGACCAGTTGCGTGAGCGCATACGCTACTTGCATTACAGTTTACGAACCGAA
CAGGCTTATGTCAACTGGGTTCGTGCCTTCATCCGTTTCCACGGTGTGCGTCACCCGGCAACCTTGGGCA
GCAGCGAAGTCGCCATAACTTCGTATAGCATACATTATACGAAGTTATCTGTAACTATAACGGTCCTAAG
GTAGCGAGTTTAAACACTAGTATCGATTCGCGACCTACTCCGGAAGGTTTAAACGTACCCGTAGTGGCTA
TGGCAGGGCTTGCCGCCCCGACGTTGGCTGCGAGCCCTGGGCCTTCACCCGAACTTGGGGGTTGGGGTGG
GGAAAAGGAAGAAACGCGGGCGTATTGGTCCCAATGGGGTCTCGGTGGGGTATCGACAGAGTGCCAGCCC
TGGGACCGAACCCCGCGTTTATGAACAAACGACCCAACACCCGTGCGTTTTATTCTGTCTTTTTATTGCC
GTCATAGCGCGGGTTCCTTCCGGTATTGTCTCCTTCCGTGTTTCAGTTAGCCTCCCCCATCTCCCGGTAC
CGCATGCTCCGATTCGATCCTACTTGTACAGCTCGTCCATGCCGAGAGTGATCCCGGCGGCGGTCACGAA
CTCCAGCAGGACCATGTGATCGCGCTTCTCGTTGGGGTCTTTGCTCAGGGCGGACTGGTAGCTCAGGTAG
TGGTTGTCGGGCAGCAGCACGGGGCCGTCGCCGATGGGGGTGTTCTGCTGGTAGTGGTCGGCGAGCTGCA
CGCTGCCGTCCTCGATGTTGTGGCGGATCTTGAAGTTCACCTTGATGCCGTTCTTCTGCTTGTCGGCCAT
GATATAGACGTTGTGGCTGTTGTAGTTGTACTCCAGCTTGTGCCCCAGGATGTTGCCGTCCTCCTTGAAG
TCGATACCCTTCAGCTCGATGCGGTTCACCAGGGTGTCGCCCTCGAACTTCACCTCGGCGCGGGTCTTGT
AGTTGCCGTCGTCCTTGAAGAAGATGGTGCGCTCCTGGACGTAGCCTTCGGGCATGGCGGACTTGAAGAA
GTCGTGCTGCTTCATGTGGTCGGGGTAGCGGGCGAAGCACTGCAGGCCGTAGCCGAAGGTGGTCACGAGG
GTGGGCCAGGGCACGGGCAGCTTGCCGGTGGTGCAGATGAACTTCAGGGTCAGCTTGCCGTAGGTGGCAT
CGCCCTCGCCCTCGCCGGACACGCTGAACTTGTGGCCGTTTACGTCGCCGTCCAGCTCGACCAGGATGGG
CACCACCCCGGTGAACAGCTCCTCGCCCTTGCTCACCATCATGGTTTCGGACCGCCCGGGTGATCAAGTC
TTCGTCGAGTGATTGTAAATAAAATGTAATTTACAGTATAGTATTTTAATTAATATACAAATGATTTGAT
AATAATTCTTATTTAACTATAATATATTGTGTTGGGTTGAATTAAAGGTCCGTATACTAGTATCGATTCG
CGACCTACTCCGGAATATTAATAGATCATGGAGATAATTAAAATGATAACCATCTCGCAAATAAATAAGT
ATTTTACTGTTTTCGTAACAGTTTTGTAATAAAAAAACCTATAAATATTCCGGATTATTCATACCGTCCC
ACCATCGGGCGCGGATGAAGCATCATCATCATCATCACCATCACCACCACGGTGCTAGCTGGTCCCACCC
CCAGTTCGAGAAGGGTGGTGGTTCCGGTGGCGGATCCGGTGGTTCTGCTTGGAGCCACCCTCAATTCGAA
AAGGGCTCCGGTTCCGGCGAGAACCTGTACTTCCAAGGTGCCAAATGGGTGTTCAAGGGCCTCGCCATCA
TCATCGCTCACGCTGACCGTACTCCTAAGCAAAAGTTCAAGCACTCCTTCACTAGCCCCATCTTCATCTC
CCTGCTGAAGGGTCACAAAGAGGAAGTCGTCATCCGTAACGTGAACGATCTGAAGATCGTGCTGCAGGCT
CTGCGTATCGCTCTGGACGAGAAGGCTGGCAACCCCGCTAAGATCAAGGTGCTGGCTAACGCTCTCGAGA
AGAAGCTGAACTTCCCCGGCACCAAGATCCAGCTGAAGCCAGTGCTGAACAAAGAGAACGAGGTCGAGAA
GGTGCAGTTCATCCTGAAGTGGGGTGGCGAGCCTACTCACTCCGCTAAGTACCAGGCTACCGAGCTGGGA
GAGCAGATGCGTCAAGACTTCGACCTGTTGAACAAGTCCATCCTGCAGAATATCAAGATCTTCAGCTCCT
CCGAGCGTCGTGTGCTGCACACTGCTCAGTACTGGACCCGTGCTCTGTTCGGTGCTGACGAGCTGGGTTC
CGACGAGATCTCTATCCGCAAGGACCTGCTGGACGACTCCAACGCTGCTAAGGACCTCATGGACAAAGTC
AAGAAGAAGTTGAAGCCCCTGCTGCGCGAGGGCAAAGAGGCTCCTCCTCAATTCGCTTGGCCCTCCAAGA
TGCCCGAGCCTTACCTGGTCATCAAGCGTGTGGTCGAGCTGATGAACTACCACAAGAAAATCATGGATAA
CAACTTCGCCAAGAAAGACGTGAACTCCATGCAGACCCGTTGGTGCACCTCTGAGGACCCCAGCCTGTTC
AAAGAGCGTTGGGACAAGCTTTTCAAAGAGTTCAACAACGCCGAGAAGGTCGACCCTTCCAAGATCTCCG
AGCTGTACGACACCATGAAGTACGACGCTCTGCACAACCGTCAGTTCTTGGAGAACATCTTCGACCCCGG
CCTGCCTAACGAGGCTATCGCTGACGAACTCGGTTCTCACTCCCTGGTGGATCGTTACCCCATCAACGTC
CTGGCCAAGAACAACTTCAAGATCATCGACTCCCACTCCATGAACAACTCCGGCAAGAACTCCTCCAACT
CCGTGGGTTCTCTCGGCTGGGTGCTCGAGTCTGGAAAGACCTCAACCGCTCGTAACCCCAAGTCCTCTAG
CCAGTTCGACGAGCCCCGTTTCATGCAGCTGCGCGAACTGTACAAGCTGGCTAAGGTCCTGTTCGACTTC
ATCTGCCCCAAAGAGTACGGTATCTCCGACGCTGAGAAGCTGGACATCGGCCTGCTGACTTCTCTGCCTC
TGGCTAAGCAGATCCTGAACGACATCGGCGACATGAAGAACCGCGAGACTCCCGCTTGTGTGGCTTACTT
CACCAAAGAGTCCCACATCTACACCCTGCTCAACATCATCTACGAAAGCGGTATCCCCATGAGGATCGCT
CGCAACGCTCTGCCCGAACTGGACTACTTGTCCCAGATCACCTTCGAGTTGTACGAGTCCACCGACGCTT
CCGGCCAGAAGTCCCACTCTATCCGTCTGAAGATGTCTCCCGGTTGCCACACTCAGGACCCTCTGGACGT
GCAATTGGACGACCGTCACTACATCTCTTGCATCCCTAAGATCTCCCTGACCAAGCACCTCGACATGGAC
TACGTGCAGCAGAAGCTGCGTAACAAGTTCACCCGTGTGATCATGCCTCCAAAGTTCACTCCCGTGAACA
TCACCTCATAAGCGGCCGCACTCGAGTAGGATCGAATCGGACTTTCGAATCTAGAGCCTGCAGTCTCGAC
AAGCTTGTCGAGAAGTACTAGAGGATCATAATCAGCCATACCACATTTGTAGAGGTTTTACTTGCTTTAA
AAAACCTCCCACACCTCCCCCTGAACCTGAAACATAAAATGAATGCAATTGTTGTTGTTAACTTGTTTAT
TGCAGCTTATAATGGTTACAAATAAAGCAATAGCATCACAAATTTCACAAATAAAGCATTTTTTTCACTG
CATTCTAGTTGTGGTTTGTCCAAACTCATCAATGTATCTTATCATGTCTGGATCTGATCACTGCTTGAGC
CTAGAAGATCCGGCTGCTAACAAAGCCCGAAAGGAAGCTGAGTTGGCTGCTGCCACCGCTGAGCAATAAC
TATCATAACCCCTAGGGTATACCCATCTAATTGGAACCAGATAAGTGAAATCTAGTTCCAAACTATTTTG
TCATTTTTAATTTTCGTATTAGCTTACGACGCTACACCCAGTTCCCATCTATTTTGTCACTCTTCCCTAA
ATAATCCTTAAAAACTCCATTTCCACCCCTCCCAGTTCCCAACTATTTTGTCCGCCCACAACCGGTTGAC
TTGGGTCAACTGTCAGACCAAGTTTACTCATATATACTTTAGATTGATTTAAAACTTCATTTTTAATTTA
AAAGGATCTAGGTGAAGATCCTTTTTGATAATCTCATGACCAAAATCCCTTAACGTGAGTTTTCGTTCCA
CTGAGCGTCAGACCCCGTAGAAAAGATCAAAGGATCTTC
Features (pLannotate 1.2.2; 15 found; start..end, strand, type, name):
      1..589     +  rep_origin     ori: high-copy-number ColE1/pMB1/pBR322/pUC origin of replication
    724..947     -  mobile_element Tn7R: mini-Tn7 element (right end of the Tn7 transposon) Tn7
   1014..1547    -  CDS            GmR: gentamycin acetyltransferase; aacC1; confers resistance to gentamycin
   1736..1764    -  promoter       Pc promoter: intI1 (promoter lies within the coding sequence); class 1 integron promoter
   1835..1868    +  protein_bind   loxP: Cre-mediated recombination occurs in the 8-bp core sequence (GCATACAT). Cre recombinase
   2123..2171    -  polyA_signal   HSV TK poly(A) signal: herpes simplex virus thymidine kinase polyadenylation signal (Cole and Stacy, 1985)
   2263..2979    -  CDS            EYFP: EYFP is a basic (constitutively fluorescent) green/yellow fluorescent protein published in 1996, derived from Aequorea victoria. It is reported to be a very rapidly-maturing weak dimer with high acid sensitivity.
   3021..3130    -  promoter       p10 promoter: baculovirus promoter for expression in insect cells
   3175..3266    +  promoter       polyhedrin promoter: polh from Autographa californica; promoter for the baculovirus polyhedrin gene
   3310..3327    +  CDS            capTEV™ (fragment): composite tag for in vivo biotinylation, TEV protease cleavage, and 6xHis tagging
   3473..5188    +  CDS            VIP1 (fragment): VIP1_YEAST - Experimental evidence at protein level: Swiss-Prot protein existence level 1. Bifunctional inositol kinase that acts in concert with the IP6K kinases to synthesize the diphosphate group-containing inositol pyrophosphates diphosphoinositol pentakisphosphate, PP-InsP5, and bis- diphosphoinositol tetrakisphosphate, (PP)2-InsP4 (PubMed:17412958). Phosphorylates inositol hexakisphosphate (InsP6) at positions 1 or 3 to produce PP-InsP5 which is in turn phosphorylated by IP6Ks to produce (PP)2-InsP4. Alternatively, phosphorylates at position 1 or 3 PP-InsP5, produced by IP6Ks from InsP6,
   5274..5357    +  CDS            large T antigen (fragment): large T antigen from SV40 (simian virus 40)
   5380..5514    +  polyA_signal   SV40 poly(A) signal: SV40 polyadenylation signal
   5543..5592    +  CDS            SET1 (fragment): solubility-enhancement tag derived from T7 phage gene 10B
   5635..5800    -  mobile_element Tn7L: mini-Tn7 element (left end of the Tn7 transposon) Tn7
