[The description below was written by a language model from this plasmid's Addgene catalogue record and pLannotate feature annotations shown in this document.]
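Description:
pBB3-ScVip1-536-1107-R547A is a baculovirus transfer plasmid built on the pBB3 backbone for producing a fragment of the budding yeast inositol pyrophosphate enzyme Vip1 (PPIP5K) in insect cells. It replicates in E. coli at high copy from a ColE1/pUC-type origin and is selected with gentamicin through the aacC1 acetyltransferase gene, driven by a class 1 integron Pc promoter. The resistance marker and both expression cassettes lie between the Tn7R and Tn7L ends of a mini-Tn7 element. This arrangement allows Tn7-mediated transposition of the whole unit into a baculovirus bacmid, from which recombinant virus can be generated. A single loxP site is also annotated within the transposed region; the record does not state its intended use.

The main cassette uses the polyhedrin promoter to express a 1,716 bp VIP1 fragment encoding residues 536–1107 with an R547A substitution, terminated by an SV40 polyadenylation signal. According to the catalogue entry, the backbone supplies an N-terminal His10 tag, a Twin-Strep tag and a TEV protease cleavage site, allowing affinity purification followed by tag removal. The automated annotation picks up only a short tag-like fragment in this region. The small "large T antigen" and "SET1" fragments flagging the terminator region are probably incidental matches to backbone sequence rather than functional parts. In the opposite orientation, a p10 promoter drives EYFP with an HSV TK polyadenylation signal, giving a fluorescent reporter that can be used to monitor infection of insect cells. The associated publication concerns control of PPIP5K phosphatase activity in phosphate homeostasis. The record does not spell out the functional effect of the R547A mutation.
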