Addgene plasmid #238318: pBB3-ScVip1-536-1107-R547A
Purpose: ScVip1-536-1107-R547A protein expression in insect cells
Depositing lab: Michael Hothorn. Depositing organization: University of Geneva. Publication: A small signaling domain controls PPIP5K phosphatase activity in phosphate homeostasis. Raia P, Lee K, Bartsch SM, Rico-Resendiz F, Portugal-Calisto D, Vadas O, Panse VG, Fiedler D, Hothorn M. Nat Commun. 2025 Feb 19;16(1):1753. doi: 10.1038/s41467-025-56937-0. PubMed 39966396.
Backbone
  Vector backbone: pBB3
  Vector type: Insect Expression
Growth in bacteria
  Bacterial resistance: Gentamicin, 10 μg/mL
  Growth temperature: 37°C
  Growth strain: DH5alpha
  Copy number: High Copy
Gene/Insert
  Gene/Insert name: VIP1 (alt name: PPIP5K)
  Species: S. cerevisiae (budding yeast)
  Insert size (bp): 1716
  Mutation: ScVip1-536-1107-R547A
  Entrez Gene: VIP1 (a.k.a. YLR410W)
  Tag / fusion protein: His10-Tag, Twin-Strep-tag, TEV (N terminal on backbone)
  Cloning method: Gibson Cloning
Terms and licenses: Academic/Nonprofit Terms; Industry Terms: Not Available to Industry
How to cite: pBB3-ScVip1-536-1107-R547A was a gift from Michael Hothorn (Addgene plasmid # 238318 ; http://n2t.net/addgene:238318 ; RRID:Addgene_238318)
